Addgene plasmid #204215: pC178: pAAV.U6.SapI.CMV.Cas13bt3
Purpose: Plasmid AAV vector expressing Cas13bt3 and hU6-driven expression of guide RNAs. Contains SapI sites for guide cloning flanked by 5' and 3' full-length DRs.
Depositing lab: Guei-Sheung Liu. Depositing organization: Centre for Eye Research Australia. Publication: Characterization of RNA editing and gene therapy with a compact CRISPR-Cas13 in the retina. Kumar S, Hsiao YW, Wong VHY, Aubin D, Wang JH, Lisowski L, Rakoczy EP, Li F, Alarcon-Martinez L, Gonzalez-Cordero A, Bui BV, Liu GS. Proc Natl Acad Sci U S A. 2024 Nov 5;121(45):e2408345121. doi: 10.1073/pnas.2408345121. Epub 2024 Oct 30. PubMed 39475642.
Backbone
  Vector backbone: pAAV.CMV.BGHpA
  Modifications to backbone: Insert Cas13bt3 and U6.SapI cloning site
  Vector type: Mammalian Expression, AAV, CRISPR
Growth in bacteria
  Bacterial resistance: Ampicillin, 100 μg/mL
  Growth temperature: 37°C
  Growth strain: NEB Stable
  Copy number: High Copy
Gene/Insert
  Gene/Insert name: Cas13bt3 and U6.SapI sgRNA cloning site
  Species: Ruminococcus flavefaciens XPD3002
  Insert size (bp): 2403
  Mutation: Codon optimisation by GenScript tool
  Promoter: CMV/U6
  Tag / fusion protein: HA (C terminal on insert); NLS (N terminal on insert)
  Cloning method: Gibson Cloning
  Sequencing primers: 5′ GACTATCATATGCTTACCGT; 3′ TAGAAGGCACAGTCGAGG
Terms and licenses: Academic/Nonprofit Terms; Industry Terms: Not Available to Industry
Depositor comments: hU6-driven expression of guide RNAs compatible with Cas13e. Contains SapI sites for guide cloning flanked by 5' and 3' full-length DRs.
How to cite: pC178: pAAV.U6.SapI.CMV.Cas13bt3 was a gift from Guei-Sheung Liu (Addgene plasmid # 204215 ; http://n2t.net/addgene:204215 ; RRID:Addgene_204215)
