[The description below was written by a language model from this plasmid's Addgene catalogue record and pLannotate feature annotations shown in this document.]
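Description:
pC178: pAAV.U6.SapI.CMV.Cas13bt3 is an all-in-one AAV transfer plasmid (about 6.65 kb) built on the pAAV.CMV.BGHpA backbone for delivering a compact RNA-targeting CRISPR system to mammalian cells. Two AAV2 inverted terminal repeats bracket the payload, so everything between them, roughly 4 kb, can be packaged into recombinant AAV particles when helper and capsid functions are supplied in trans; the plasmid can also be used directly for transient transfection. Outside the ITRs, the backbone carries a high-copy ColE1/pUC-type origin, an f1 origin and a β-lactamase cassette for ampicillin selection in E. coli. The recommended recombination-deficient propagation strain is consistent with the need to keep the ITRs intact.

The payload contains two expression units in the same orientation. A human U6 RNA polymerase III promoter drives a guide RNA cassette in which SapI sites allow insertion of a spacer, which the record describes as flanked on both sides by full-length direct repeats. Downstream, the CMV enhancer and promoter drive a codon-optimised Cas13bt3 coding sequence carrying an N-terminal nuclear localisation signal and a C-terminal HA epitope tag for detection, terminated by the bovine growth hormone polyadenylation signal. The automated annotation does not label the Cas13bt3 open reading frame itself, but an unannotated gap of matching size lies between the CMV promoter and the HA tag. Short attB-like sites are also annotated around the cassettes. The catalogue lists the source species as Ruminococcus flavefaciens XPD3002 and mentions Cas13e-compatible guides in a comment; these entries sit oddly with the Cas13bt3 designation and should be treated with caution. The associated work concerns RNA editing and gene therapy in the retina.
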