Features (pLannotate 1.2.2; 19 found; start..end, strand, type, name):
      1..141     -  repeat_region  AAV2 ITR: inverted terminal repeat of adeno-associated virus serotype 2 inverted
    148..168     +  protein_bind   attB4: mutant version of attB; core recombination site for the Gateway® BP reaction BP Clonase™
    169..409     +  promoter       U6 promoter: RNA polymerase III promoter for human U6 snRNA
    538..598     +  enhancer       CMV enhancer (fragment): human cytomegalovirus immediate early enhancer
    598..618     +  protein_bind   attB1: mutant version of attB; core recombination site for the Gateway® BP reaction BP Clonase™
    682..985     +  enhancer       CMV enhancer: human cytomegalovirus immediate early enhancer
    986..1189    +  promoter       CMV promoter: human cytomegalovirus (CMV) immediate early promoter
   1214..1234    -  protein_bind   attB2: mutant version of attB; core recombination site for the Gateway® BP reaction BP Clonase™
   3614..3641    +  CDS            3xHA (fragment): three tandem HA epitope tags
   3647..3667    -  protein_bind   attB2: mutant version of attB; core recombination site for the Gateway® BP reaction BP Clonase™
   3698..3809    +  polyA_signal   bGH poly(A) signal: bovine growth hormone polyadenylation signal
   3913..4053    +  repeat_region  AAV2 ITR: inverted terminal repeat of adeno-associated virus serotype 2 inverted
   4058..4109    -  misc_feature   bom (fragment): basis of mobility region from pBR322
   4128..4583    +  rep_origin     f1 ori (sequence partly withheld): f1 bacteriophage origin of replication; arrow indicates direction of (+) strand synthesis
   4584..4633    -  misc_feature   bom (fragment): basis of mobility region from pBR322
   4735..4770    -  CDS            rop (fragment): Rop protein, which maintains plasmids at low copy number; rop
   4865..4969    +  promoter       AmpR promoter: bla
   4970..5830    +  CDS            AmpR: β-lactamase; bla; confers resistance to ampicillin, carbenicillin, and related antibiotics
   6001..6589    +  rep_origin     ori: high-copy-number ColE1/pMB1/pBR322/pUC origin of replication
>Addgene plasmid #204215 | pC178: pAAV.U6.SapI.CMV.Cas13bt3 | addgene full sequence | sequence record 455913 | Addgene NGS Result
CCTGCAGGCAGCTGCGCGCTCGCTCGCTCACTGAGGCCGCCCGGGCAAAGCCCGGGCGTCGGGCGACCTT
TGGTCGCCCGGCCTCAGTGAGCGAGCGAGCGCGCAGAGAGGGAGTGGCCAACTCCATCACTAGGGGTTCC
TTCTAGACAACTTTGTATAGAAAAGTTGGAGGGCCTATTTCCCATGATTCCTTCATATTTGCATATACGA
TACAAGGCTGTTAGAGAGATAATTGGAATTAATTTGACTGTAAACACAAAGATATTAGTACAAAATACGT
GACGTAGAAAGTAATAATTTCTTGGGTAGTTTGCAGTTTTAAAATTATGTTTTAAAATGGACTATCATAT
GCTTACCGTAACTTGAAAGTATTTCGATTTCTTGGCTTTATATATCTTGTGGAAAGGACGAAACACCGGC
TGGAGCAGCCCCCGATTTGTGGGGTGATTACAGCAGAAGAGCGAGCTCTTCTGCTGGAGCAGCCCCCGAT
TTGTGGGGTGATTACAGCTTTTTTTGAATTCTGATGCGGTGAAGCTTTAGTTATTAATAGTAATCAATTA
CGGGGTCATTAGTTCATAGCCCATATATGGAGTTCCGCAAGTTTGTACAAAAAAGCAGGCTTAGTTATTA
ATAGTAATCAATTACGGGGTCATTAGTTCATAGCCCATATATGGAGTTCCGCGTTACATAACTTACGGTA
AATGGCCCGCCTGGCTGACCGCCCAACGACCCCCGCCCATTGACGTCAATAATGACGTATGTTCCCATAG
TAACGCCAATAGGGACTTTCCATTGACGTCAATGGGTGGAGTATTTACGGTAAACTGCCCACTTGGCAGT
ACATCAAGTGTATCATATGCCAAGTACGCCCCCTATTGACGTCAATGACGGTAAATGGCCCGCCTGGCAT
TATGCCCAGTACATGACCTTATGGGACTTTCCTACTTGGCAGTACATCTACGTATTAGTCATCGCTATTA
CCATGGTGATGCGGTTTTGGCAGTACATCAATGGGCGTGGATAGCGGTTTGACTCACGGGGATTTCCAAG
TCTCCACCCCATTGACGTCAATGGGAGTTTGTTTTGGCACCAAAATCAACGGGACTTTCCAAAATGTCGT
AACAACTCCGCCCCATTGACGCAAATGGGCGGTAGGCGTGTACGGTGGGAGGTCTATATAAGCAGAGCTG
GTTTAGTGAACCGTCAGATCACCCAGCTTTCTTGTACAAAGTGGGCCACCATGCCAAAGAAGAAACGGAA
GGTCGCTCAGGTCTCTAAGCAGACATCCAAGAAGAGGGAACTGTCCATTGATGAATATCAGGGTGCCAGA
AAATGGTGTTTTACAATCGCCTTTAATAAGGCCTTGGTCAATCGGGACAAGAATGACGGATTATTCGTTG
AATCACTACTCCGCCACGAGAAATACTCCAAGCATGATTGGTACGACGAGGACACCAGGGCATTGATCAA
ATGTAGCACGCAAGCCGCAAATGCTAAGGCGGAGGCTCTGCGAAACTACTTCTCACATTACAGGCACAGT
CCAGGGTGCCTGACCTTCACCGCGGAGGACGAGTTGCGGACTATTATGGAGCGGGCATACGAGCGGGCCA
TATTCGAGTGTAGACGACGCGAAACCGAAGTCATTATTGAGTTCCCCTCACTGTTCGAGGGCGACAGGAT
AACTACAGCTGGGGTAGTCTTTTTTGTGTCTTTCTTCGTGGAAAGACGTGTGCTCGACCGTCTCTACGGA
GCCGTGAGCGGTCTGAAAAAGAATGAGGGCCAATACAAACTCACCCGGAAGGCACTCTCGATGTACTGTC
TAAAGGATTCCCGATTTACCAAGGCATGGGACAAAAGGGTGCTACTGTTCAGGGATATCCTGGCACAGCT
GGGGCGGATTCCCGCCGAGGCATATGAATACTACCACGGCGAACAGGGCGATAAAAAACGCGCTAATGAT
AACGAGGGCACAAATCCAAAGCGCCATAAAGACAAATTCATTGAATTCGCATTGCATTACCTTGAAGCCC
AGCACAGCGAAATCTGCTTCGGTCGGAGACACATCGTACGTGAGGAGGCTGGCGCTGGAGATGAGCATAA
GAAGCACCGCACCAAGGGGAAGGTAGTTGTCGATTTTAGTAAGAAAGATGAAGACCAGTCATATTACATC
TCCAAGAACAACGTGATTGTGCGCATTGACAAGAACGCCGGACCCCGCTCTTATAGAATGGGGCTGAATG
AGCTCAAGTACCTGGTCCTGCTTAGCCTCCAGGGAAAAGGGGATGACGCTATTGCTAAGCTCTATCGCTA
CAGACAGCACGTTGAGAACATCCTCGACGTTGTGAAAGTTACAGATAAGGATAACCATGTGTTCCTGCCG
AGATTTGTGTTAGAACAGCACGGCATCGGCAGGAAGGCTTTCAAGCAAAGGATCGATGGAAGAGTCAAGC
ATGTGCGTGGAGTGTGGGAAAAAAAAAAAGCTGCCACTAACGAGATGACCCTGCACGAGAAAGCTAGGGA
TATCCTTCAGTATGTAAACGAGAACTGTACTCGTAGCTTTAACCCTGGAGAATACAATAGACTGTTAGTG
TGCCTTGTTGGGAAGGATGTGGAGAACTTTCAGGCCGGCCTTAAGCGACTCCAGTTAGCTGAGCGGATAG
ATGGACGAGTGTATAGTATCTTCGCGCAGACTTCTACGATCAATGAGATGCATCAAGTCGTGTGTGACCA
AATTTTAAACAGGCTGTGCAGGATCGGCGATCAAAAGCTGTATGACTATGTCGGGCTGGGTAAAAAGGAT
GAAATAGATTACAAACAGAAGGTCGCCTGGTTTAAGGAGCACATCTCGATCAGACGGGGGTTTTTGCGGA
AGAAATTTTGGTACGATTCTAAAAAAGGATTTGCAAAGCTGGTGGAGGAGCATCTGGAGAGCGGAGGCGG
GCAGCGCGACGTAGGTCTTGATAAGAAATACTACCACATAGACGCGATTGGCCGGTTCGAGGGCGCGAAC
CCTGCCCTGTATGAAACCCTCGCCCGAGACAGATTGTGCTTGATGATGGCACAGTATTTTCTGGGTTCAG
TACGGAAGGAACTTGGTAACAAGATCGTGTGGAGCAATGACAGCATCGAATTGCCTGTTGAAGGGAGTGT
GGGTAATGAAAAATCCATTGTGTTTTCCGTGAGTGACTATGGCAAACTGTATGTTCTGGACGACGCGGAA
TTCCTTGGGAGGATCTGCGAGTACTTCATGCCCCACGAAAAGGGCAAAATACGCTATCATACAGTTTATG
AGAAAGGCTTTCGAGCATATAATGACCTGCAAAAGAAGTGCGTCGAAGCAGTGCTAGCTTTCGAAGAGAA
GGTCGTTAAAGCAAAGAAGATGTCCGAGAAAGAGGGCGCCCATTACATTGACTTCAGAGAGATCCTGGCT
CAGACAATGTGCAAGGAAGCCGAGAAAACTGCTGTGAATAAAGTAAGGAGAGCCTTTTTCCATCACCACC
TCAAGTTCGTCATAGACGAATTTGGACTCTTTTCTGATGTGATGAAAAAATATGGGATTGAGAAAGAGTG
GAAGTTCCCAGTGAAGCCCAAGAAAAAAAGAAAAGTATCCTCCTACCCATACGATGTTCCAGATTACGCT
TGAACCCAGCTTTCTTGTACAAAGTGGGAATTCCTAGAGCTCGCTGATCAGCCTCGACTGTGCCTTCTAG
TTGCCAGCCATCTGTTGTTTGCCCCTCCCCCGTGCCTTCCTTGACCCTGGAAGGTGCCACTCCCACTGTC
CTTTCCTAATAAAATGAGGAAATTGCATCGCATTGTCTGAGTAGGTGTCATTCTATTCTGGGGGGTGGGG
TGGGGCAGGACAGCAAGGGGGAGGATTGGGAAGAGAATAGCAGGCATGCTGGGGAGGGCCGCAGGAACCC
CTAGTGATGGAGTTGGCCACTCCCTCTCTGCGCGCTCGCTCGCTCACTGAGGCCGGGCGACCAAAGGTCG
CCCGACGCCCGGGCTTTGCCCGGGCGGCCTCAGTGAGCGAGCGAGCGCGCAGCTGCCTGCAGGGGCGCCT
GATGCGGTATTTTCTCCTTACGCATCTGTGCGGTATTTCACACCGCATA
[95 nt withheld, positions 4110-4204]
T
[46 nt withheld, positions 4206-4251]
C
[141 nt withheld, positions 4253-4393]
CCTTTGACGTTGGAGTCCACGTTCTTT
[37 nt withheld, positions 4421-4457]
ACTCTATCTCGGGCTATTCTTTTGATTTATAAGGGATTTTGCCGATTTCGGTCTATTGGTTAAAAAATGA
GCTGATTTAACAAAAATTTAACGCGAATTTTAACAAAATATTAACGTTTACAATTTTATGGTGCACTCTC
AGTACAATCTGCTCTGATGCCGCATAGTTAAGCCAGCCCCGACACCCGCCAACACCCGCTGACGCGCCCT
GACGGGCTTGTCTGCTCCCGGCATCCGCTTACAGACAAGCTGTGACCGTCTCCGGGAGCTGCATGTGTCA
GAGGTTTTCACCGTCATCACCGAAACGCGCGAGACGAAAGGGCCTCGTGATACGCCTATTTTTATAGGTT
AATGTCATGATAATAATGGTTTCTTAGACGTCAGGTGGCACTTTTCGGGGAAATGTGCGCGGAACCCCTA
TTTGTTTATTTTTCTAAATACATTCAAATATGTATCCGCTCATGAGACAATAACCCTGATAAATGCTTCA
ATAATATTGAAAAAGGAAGAGTATGAGTATTCAACATTTCCGTGTCGCCCTTATTCCCTTTTTTGCGGCA
TTTTGCCTTCCTGTTTTTGCTCACCCAGAAACGCTGGTGAAAGTAAAAGATGCTGAAGATCAGTTGGGTG
CACGAGTGGGTTACATCGAACTGGATCTCAACAGCGGTAAGATCCTTGAGAGTTTTCGCCCCGAAGAACG
TTTTCCAATGATGAGCACTTTTAAAGTTCTGCTATGTGGCGCGGTATTATCCCGTATTGACGCCGGGCAA
GAGCAACTCGGTCGCCGCATACACTATTCTCAGAATGACTTGGTTGAGTACTCACCAGTCACAGAAAAGC
ATCTTACGGATGGCATGACAGTAAGAGAATTATGCAGTGCTGCCATAACCATGAGTGATAACACTGCGGC
CAACTTACTTCTGACAACGATCGGAGGACCGAAGGAGCTAACCGCTTTTTTGCACAACATGGGGGATCAT
GTAACTCGCCTTGATCGTTGGGAACCGGAGCTGAATGAAGCCATACCAAACGACGAGCGTGACACCACGA
TGCCTGTAGCAATGGCAACAACGTTGCGCAAACTATTAACTGGCGAACTACTTACTCTAGCTTCCCGGCA
ACAATTAATAGACTGGATGGAGGCGGATAAAGTTGCAGGACCACTTCTGCGCTCGGCCCTTCCGGCTGGC
TGGTTTATTGCTGATAAATCTGGAGCCGGTGAGCGTGGAAGCCGCGGTATCATTGCAGCACTGGGGCCAG
ATGGTAAGCCCTCCCGTATCGTAGTTATCTACACGACGGGGAGTCAGGCAACTATGGATGAACGAAATAG
ACAGATCGCTGAGATAGGTGCCTCACTGATTAAGCATTGGTAACTGTCAGACCAAGTTTACTCATATATA
CTTTAGATTGATTTAAAACTTCATTTTTAATTTAAAAGGATCTAGGTGAAGATCCTTTTTGATAATCTCA
TGACCAAAATCCCTTAACGTGAGTTTTCGTTCCACTGAGCGTCAGACCCCGTAGAAAAGATCAAAGGATC
TTCTTGAGATCCTTTTTTTCTGCGCGTAATCTGCTGCTTGCAAACAAAAAAACCACCGCTACCAGCGGTG
GTTTGTTTGCCGGATCAAGAGCTACCAACTCTTTTTCCGAAGGTAACTGGCTTCAGCAGAGCGCAGATAC
CAAATACTGTTCTTCTAGTGTAGCCGTAGTTAGGCCACCACTTCAAGAACTCTGTAGCACCGCCTACATA
CCTCGCTCTGCTAATCCTGTTACCAGTGGCTGCTGCCAGTGGCGATAAGTCGTGTCTTACCGGGTTGGAC
TCAAGACGATAGTTACCGGATAAGGCGCAGCGGTCGGGCTGAACGGGGGGTTCGTGCACACAGCCCAGCT
TGGAGCGAACGACCTACACCGAACTGAGATACCTACAGCGTGAGCTATGAGAAAGCGCCACGCTTCCCGA
AGGGAGAAAGGCGGACAGGTATCCGGTAAGCGGCAGGGTCGGAACAGGAGAGCGCACGAGGGAGCTTCCA
GGGGGAAACGCCTGGTATCTTTATAGTCCTGTCGGGTTTCGCCACCTCTGACTTGAGCGTCGATTTTTGT
GATGCTCGTCAGGGGGGCGGAGCCTATGGAAAAACGCCAGCAACGCGGCCTTTTTACGGTTCCTGGCCTT
TTGCTGGCCTTTTGCTCACATGT
